Addgene plasmid #211568: pPhe57
Purpose: Amber Suppressor tRNA for Phenylalanine
Depositing lab: Aron Fenton & Liskin Swint-Kruse. Depositing organization: University of Kansas Medical Center. Publication: Amber Suppressor tRNA-Based Mutagenesis for Positional Semi-Saturated Mutagenesis with Natural Amino Acid Substitutions: An Approach for Mapping Positional Contributions to Protein Function. O’Neil PT, Zeczycki TN, Park K-T, Rodnin MV, Swint-Kruse L, Vincentelli R, Fenton AW. Biophysica. 2026; 6(4):72. 10.3390/biophysica6040072.
Backbone
  Vector backbone: pUC57
  Vector type: Bacterial Expression
Growth in bacteria
  Bacterial resistance: Ampicillin, 100 μg/mL
  Growth temperature: 37°C
  Growth strain: DH5alpha
  Copy number: High Copy
Gene/Insert
  Gene/Insert name: tRNAPhe
  Species: Synthetic
  Promoter: Synthetic (Miller 1986)
  Cloning method: Restriction Enzyme; 5′ cloning site EcoRI (not destroyed); 3′ cloning site PstI (not destroyed)
  Sequencing primers: 3′ M13R
Terms and licenses: Academic/Nonprofit Terms; Industry Terms: Not Available to Industry
Depositor comments: Cloned using pAla57 as the vector
How to cite: pPhe57 was a gift from Aron Fenton & Liskin Swint-Kruse (Addgene plasmid # 211568 ; http://n2t.net/addgene:211568 ; RRID:Addgene_211568)
