[The description below was written by a language model from this plasmid's Addgene catalogue record and pLannotate feature annotations shown in this document.]
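Description:
pPhe57 is a small (about 2.7 kb) bacterial plasmid built on the pUC57 backbone that supplies an amber suppressor tRNA charged with phenylalanine in E. coli. It replicates from the high-copy ColE1/pUC-type origin and is selected with ampicillin through the β-lactamase gene driven by its native bla promoter. The annotation also picks up backbone remnants that are not functional units here: fragments of the bom mobility region, rop and lacI, along with the lac promoter, lac operator and CAP binding site typical of pUC-derived cloning regions. These lac elements lie downstream of the insert on the opposite strand, pointing back toward it.

The payload is a synthetic tRNAPhe gene cloned between EcoRI and PstI sites, both of which are retained. The feature table identifies a roughly 70-nucleotide tRNA on the forward strand, followed closely by a partial match to a putative bacterial transcription terminator. The catalogue lists the promoter as a synthetic one of 1986 design; it is not separately annotated in the feature table, so its exact position is not documented. According to the depositor, the plasmid was made using a sister construct, pAla57, as the vector, implying a family of plasmids that differ in the suppressor tRNA carried.

An amber suppressor tRNA reads the UAG stop codon and inserts its amino acid instead of terminating translation. When pPhe57 is present alongside a target gene carrying an amber codon at a chosen position, phenylalanine is incorporated there. Used with the related suppressor plasmids, a single amber mutant can thus yield a series of natural amino acid substitutions, allowing semi-saturated mutagenesis for mapping how individual positions contribute to protein function.
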