Features (pLannotate 1.2.2; 11 found; start..end, strand, type, name):
    132..229     +  misc_feature   bom (fragment): basis of mobility region from pBR322
    332..404     +  ncRNA          tRNA: Accession: RF00005 - tRNA
    419..448     +  terminator     bacterial terminator (fragment): putative bacterial transcription terminator
    492..508     -  protein_bind   lac operator: The lac repressor binds to the lac operator to inhibit transcription in E. coli. This inhibition can be relieved by adding lactose or isopropyl-β-D-thiogalactopyranoside (IPTG). lac repressor encoded by lacI
    516..546     -  promoter       lac promoter: promoter for the E. coli lac operon
    561..582     -  protein_bind   CAP binding site: CAP binding activates transcription in the presence of cAMP. E. coli catabolite activator protein
    595..687     -  CDS            lacI (fragment): lac repressor; lacI; The lac repressor binds to the lac operator to inhibit transcription in E. coli. This inhibition can be relieved by adding lactose or isopropyl-β-D-thiogalactopyranoside (IPTG).
    870..1458    -  rep_origin     ori: high-copy-number ColE1/pMB1/pBR322/pUC origin of replication
   1629..2489    -  CDS            AmpR: β-lactamase; bla; confers resistance to ampicillin, carbenicillin, and related antibiotics
   2490..2594    -  promoter       AmpR promoter: bla
   2689..30      +  CDS            rop (fragment) (across the origin): Rop protein, which maintains plasmids at low copy number; rop
>Addgene plasmid #211568 | pPhe57 | addgene full sequence | sequence record 438920 | Addgene NGS Result
CGTTTCGGTGATGACGGTGAAAACCTCTGACACATGCAGCTCCCGGAGACGGTCACAGCTTGTCTGTAAG
CGGATGCCGGGAGCAGACAAGCCCGTCAGGGCGCGTCAGCGGGTGTTGGCGGGTGTCGGGGCTGGCTTAA
CTATGCGGCATCAGAGCAGATTGTACTGAGAGTGCACCATATGCGGTGTGAAATACCGCACAGATGCGTA
AGGAGAAAATACCGCATCATAGGCGCCGCTTCTTTGAGCGAACGATCAAAAATAAGTGGGGCCCCATCAA
AAAAATATTCTCAACATAAAAAACTTTGTGTAATACTTGTAACGCTGAATTCGCCCGGATAGCTCAGTCG
GTAGAGCAGGGGATTCTAAATCCCCGTGTCCTTGGTTCGATTCCGAGTCCGGGCACTGCAGTCTGCAGAT
CCTTAGCGAAAGCTAAGGATTTTTTTTAAGCTTCGGGCGTAATCATGGTCATAGCTGTTTCCTGTGTGAA
ATTGTTATCCGCTCACAATTCCACACAACATACGAGCCGGAAGCATAAAGTGTAAAGCCTGGGGTGCCTA
ATGAGTGAGCTAACTCACATTAATTGCGTTGCGCTCACTGCCCGCTTTCCAGTCGGGAAACCTGTCGTGC
CAGCTGCATTAATGAATCGGCCAACGCGCGGGGAGAGGCGGTTTGCGTATTGGGCGCTCTTCCGCTTCCT
CGCTCACTGACTCGCTGCGCTCGGTCGTTCGGCTGCGGCGAGCGGTATCAGCTCACTCAAAGGCGGTAAT
ACGGTTATCCACAGAATCAGGGGATAACGCAGGAAAGAACATGTGAGCAAAAGGCCAGCAAAAGGCCAGG
AACCGTAAAAAGGCCGCGTTGCTGGCGTTTTTCCATAGGCTCCGCCCCCCTGACGAGCATCACAAAAATC
GACGCTCAAGTCAGAGGTGGCGAAACCCGACAGGACTATAAAGATACCAGGCGTTTCCCCCTGGAAGCTC
CCTCGTGCGCTCTCCTGTTCCGACCCTGCCGCTTACCGGATACCTGTCCGCCTTTCTCCCTTCGGGAAGC
GTGGCGCTTTCTCATAGCTCACGCTGTAGGTATCTCAGTTCGGTGTAGGTCGTTCGCTCCAAGCTGGGCT
GTGTGCACGAACCCCCCGTTCAGCCCGACCGCTGCGCCTTATCCGGTAACTATCGTCTTGAGTCCAACCC
GGTAAGACACGACTTATCGCCACTGGCAGCAGCCACTGGTAACAGGATTAGCAGAGCGAGGTATGTAGGC
GGTGCTACAGAGTTCTTGAAGTGGTGGCCTAACTACGGCTACACTAGAAGAACAGTATTTGGTATCTGCG
CTCTGCTGAAGCCAGTTACCTTCGGAAAAAGAGTTGGTAGCTCTTGATCCGGCAAACAAACCACCGCTGG
TAGCGGTGGTTTTTTTGTTTGCAAGCAGCAGATTACGCGCAGAAAAAAAGGATCTCAAGAAGATCCTTTG
ATCTTTTCTACGGGGTCTGACGCTCAGTGGAACGAAAACTCACGTTAAGGGATTTTGGTCATGAGATTAT
CAAAAAGGATCTTCACCTAGATCCTTTTAAATTAAAAATGAAGTTTTAAATCAATCTAAAGTATATATGA
GTAAACTTGGTCTGACAGTTACCAATGCTTAATCAGTGAGGCACCTATCTCAGCGATCTGTCTATTTCGT
TCATCCATAGTTGCCTGACTCCCCGTCGTGTAGATAACTACGATACGGGAGGGCTTACCATCTGGCCCCA
GTGCTGCAATGATACCGCGAGATCCACGCTCACCGGCTCCAGATTTATCAGCAATAAACCAGCCAGCCGG
AAGGGCCGAGCGCAGAAGTGGTCCTGCAACTTTATCCGCCTCCATCCAGTCTATTAATTGTTGCCGGGAA
GCTAGAGTAAGTAGTTCGCCAGTTAATAGTTTGCGCAACGTTGTTGCCATTGCTACAGGCATCGTGGTGT
CACGCTCGTCGTTTGGTATGGCTTCATTCAGCTCCGGTTCCCAACGATCAAGGCGAGTTACATGATCCCC
CATGTTGTGCAAAAAAGCGGTTAGCTCCTTCGGTCCTCCGATCGTTGTCAGAAGTAAGTTGGCCGCAGTG
TTATCACTCATGGTTATGGCAGCACTGCATAATTCTCTTACTGTCATGCCATCCGTAAGATGCTTTTCTG
TGACTGGTGAGTACTCAACCAAGTCATTCTGAGAATAGTGTATGCGGCGACCGAGTTGCTCTTGCCCGGC
GTCAATACGGGATAATACCGCGCCACATAGCAGAACTTTAAAAGTGCTCATCATTGGAAAACGTTCTTCG
GGGCGAAAACTCTCAAGGATCTTACCGCTGTTGAGATCCAGTTCGATGTAACCCACTCGTGCACCCAACT
GATCTTCAGCATCTTTTACTTTCACCAGCGTTTCTGGGTGAGCAAAAACAGGAAGGCAAAATGCCGCAAA
AAAGGGAATAAGGGCGACACGGAAATGTTGAATACTCATACTCTTCCTTTTTCAATATTATTGAAGCATT
TATCAGGGTTATTGTCTCATGAGCGGATACATATTTGAATGTATTTAGAAAAATAAACAAATAGGGGTTC
CGCGCACATTTCCCCGAAAAGTGCCACCTGACGTCTAAGAAACCATTATTATCATGACATTAACCTATAA
AAATAGGCGTATCACGAGGCCCTTTCGTCTCGCG
